Addgene plasmid #224775: pIRES2-eGFP:HA-mTREK-1(S131C/A286F)
Purpose: Mammalian expression vector for generating mouse TREK-1
Depositing lab: Dan Minor. Depositing organization: University of California, San Francisco (UCSF). Publication: Development of covalent chemogenetic K(2P) channel activators. Deal PE, Lee H, Mondal A, Lolicato M, Mendonca PRF, Black H, Jang S, El-Hilali X, Bryant C, Isacoff EY, Renslo AR, Minor DL Jr. Cell Chem Biol. 2024 Jul 18;31(7):1305-1323.e9. doi: 10.1016/j.chembiol.2024.06.006. PubMed 39029456.
Backbone
  Vector backbone: pIRES2-eGFP
  Vector type: Mammalian Expression
Growth in bacteria
  Bacterial resistance: Kanamycin, 50 μg/mL
  Growth temperature: 37°C
  Growth strain: DH5alpha
  Copy number: High Copy
Gene/Insert
  Gene/Insert name: Potassium channel subfamily K member 2 (alt names: Kcnk2; TREK-1)
  Species: M. musculus (mouse)
  Insert size (bp): 1263
  Mutation: S131C / A286F
  Entrez Gene: Kcnk2 (a.k.a. A430027H14Rik, TREK-1)
  Promoter: CMV
  Cloning method: Restriction Enzyme; 5′ cloning site HindIII (not destroyed); 3′ cloning site XhoI (not destroyed)
  Sequencing primers: 5′ CGCAAATGGGCGGTAGGCGTG
Terms and licenses: Academic/Nonprofit Terms; Industry Terms: Not Available to Industry
How to cite: pIRES2-eGFP:HA-mTREK-1(S131C/A286F) was a gift from Dan Minor (Addgene plasmid # 224775 ; http://n2t.net/addgene:224775 ; RRID:Addgene_224775)
