[The description below was written by a language model from this plasmid's Addgene catalogue record and pLannotate feature annotations shown in this document.]
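Description:
pIRES2-eGFP:HA-mTREK-1(S131C/A286F) is a mammalian expression plasmid of about 6.6 kb built on the pIRES2-eGFP backbone, designed to produce a mutant form of the mouse two-pore-domain (K2P) potassium channel TREK-1 (Kcnk2). It replicates in E. coli at high copy from a ColE1/pUC-type origin and is selected with kanamycin. The same NeoR/KanR gene (Tn5 aminoglycoside phosphotransferase) sits behind tandem bacterial (bla) and SV40 early promoters and ends in an HSV TK polyadenylation signal, so in principle it also allows G418 selection in mammalian cells. An f1 origin is present as well. Short annotated fragments of ble, SV40 large T antigen and a bGH poly(A) signal appear to be backbone remnants rather than functional parts.

The payload is a bicistronic cassette driven by the human CMV immediate-early enhancer and promoter. The Kcnk2 coding sequence, inserted between HindIII and XhoI sites, carries the substitutions S131C and A286F. The plasmid name indicates an HA epitope tag, but the feature table does not annotate it separately and its position is not stated. Downstream, the EMCV IRES allows cap-independent translation of EGFP from the same transcript, which terminates at an SV40 poly(A) signal. Transfected cells expressing the channel can therefore be identified by green fluorescence without fusing the reporter to the channel, which is convenient for picking cells for functional recordings. The associated publication concerns development of covalent chemogenetic K2P channel activators. The record does not spell out the role of each mutation, though an engineered cysteine would fit that covalent strategy.
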