Features (pLannotate 1.2.2; 16 found; start..end, strand, type, name):
      1..589     +  rep_origin     ori: high-copy-number ColE1/pMB1/pBR322/pUC origin of replication
    764..1067    +  enhancer       CMV enhancer: human cytomegalovirus immediate early enhancer
   1068..1271    +  promoter       CMV promoter: human cytomegalovirus (CMV) immediate early promoter
   1318..2559    +  CDS            Kcnk2: KCNK2_MOUSE - Experimental evidence at protein level: Swiss-Prot protein existence level 1. Ion channel that contributes to passive transmembrane potassium transport. Reversibly converts between a voltage-insensitive potassium leak channel and a voltage-dependent outward rectifying potassium channel in a phosphorylation-dependent manner. In astrocytes, forms mostly heterodimeric potassium channels with KCNK1, with only a minor proportion of functional channels containing homodimeric KCNK2 (PubMed:24496152). In astrocytes, the heterodimer formed by KCNK1 and KCNK2 is required for rapid glutamat
   2563..2615    +  misc_feature   MCS: multiple cloning site
   2617..3203    +  misc_feature   IRES2: internal ribosome entry site (IRES) of the encephalomyocarditis virus (EMCV)
   3204..3923    +  CDS            EGFP: the original enhanced GFP (Yang et al., 1996) mammalian codon-optimized
   3940..4023    +  CDS            large T antigen (fragment): large T antigen from SV40 (simian virus 40)
   4046..4167    +  polyA_signal   SV40 poly(A) signal: SV40 polyadenylation signal
   4201..4629    -  rep_origin     f1 ori (sequence partly withheld): f1 bacteriophage origin of replication; arrow indicates direction of (+) strand synthesis
   4656..4760    +  promoter       AmpR promoter: bla
   4762..5119    +  promoter       SV40 promoter: SV40 enhancer and early promoter
   5154..5948    +  CDS            NeoR/KanR: aminoglycoside phosphotransferase from Tn5; aph(3')-II (or nptII); confers resistance to neomycin, kanamycin, and G418 (Geneticin®)
   5969..6121    +  CDS            ble (fragment): BLE_KLEPN - Experimental evidence at protein level: Swiss-Prot protein existence level 1. Binding protein with a strong affinity to the bleomycin family of antibiotics. Binds to CL990; an antimitotic-antibiotic compound. From Klebsiella pneumoniae.
   6180..6227    +  polyA_signal   HSV TK poly(A) signal: herpes simplex virus thymidine kinase polyadenylation signal (Cole and Stacy, 1985)
   6318..6334    -  polyA_signal   bGH poly(A) signal (fragment): bovine growth hormone polyadenylation signal
>Addgene plasmid #224775 | pIRES2-eGFP:HA-mTREK-1(S131C/A286F) | addgene full sequence | sequence record 445191 | Addgene NGS Result
TTGAGATCCTTTTTTTCTGCGCGTAATCTGCTGCTTGCAAACAAAAAAACCACCGCTACCAGCGGTGGTT
TGTTTGCCGGATCAAGAGCTACCAACTCTTTTTCCGAAGGTAACTGGCTTCAGCAGAGCGCAGATACCAA
ATACTGTTCTTCTAGTGTAGCCGTAGTTAGGCCACCACTTCAAGAACTCTGTAGCACCGCCTACATACCT
CGCTCTGCTAATCCTGTTACCAGTGGCTGCTGCCAGTGGCGATAAGTCGTGTCTTACCGGGTTGGACTCA
AGACGATAGTTACCGGATAAGGCGCAGCGGTCGGGCTGAACGGGGGGTTCGTGCACACAGCCCAGCTTGG
AGCGAACGACCTACACCGAACTGAGATACCTACAGCGTGAGCTATGAGAAAGCGCCACGCTTCCCGAAGG
GAGAAAGGCGGACAGGTATCCGGTAAGCGGCAGGGTCGGAACAGGAGAGCGCACGAGGGAGCTTCCAGGG
GGAAACGCCTGGTATCTTTATAGTCCTGTCGGGTTTCGCCACCTCTGACTTGAGCGTCGATTTTTGTGAT
GCTCGTCAGGGGGGCGGAGCCTATGGAAAAACGCCAGCAACGCGGCCTTTTTACGGTTCCTGGCCTTTTG
CTGGCCTTTTGCTCACATGTTCTTTCCTGCGTTATCCCCTGATTCTGTGGATAACCGTATTACCGCCATG
CATTAGTTATTAATAGTAATCAATTACGGGGTCATTAGTTCATAGCCCATATATGGAGTTCCGCGTTACA
TAACTTACGGTAAATGGCCCGCCTGGCTGACCGCCCAACGACCCCCGCCCATTGACGTCAATAATGACGT
ATGTTCCCATAGTAACGCCAATAGGGACTTTCCATTGACGTCAATGGGTGGAGTATTTACGGTAAACTGC
CCACTTGGCAGTACATCAAGTGTATCATATGCCAAGTACGCCCCCTATTGACGTCAATGACGGTAAATGG
CCCGCCTGGCATTATGCCCAGTACATGACCTTATGGGACTTTCCTACTTGGCAGTACATCTACGTATTAG
TCATCGCTATTACCATGGTGATGCGGTTTTGGCAGTACATCAATGGGCGTGGATAGCGGTTTGACTCACG
GGGATTTCCAAGTCTCCACCCCATTGACGTCAATGGGAGTTTGTTTTGGCACCAAAATCAACGGGACTTT
CCAAAATGTCGTAACAACTCCGCCCCATTGACGCAAATGGGCGGTAGGCGTGTACGGTGGGAGGTCTATA
TAAGCAGAGCTGGTTTAGTGAACCGTCAGATCCGCTAGCATGTACCCATACGACGTGCCAGACTACGCTG
CGGCCCCTGACTTGCTGGATCCCAAGTCTGCTGCTCAGAACTCCAAACCGAGGCTCTCATTCTCCTCAAA
ACCCACCGTGCTTGCTTCCCGGGTGGAGAGTGACTCGGCCATTAATGTTATGAAATGGAAGACGGTCTCC
ACGATTTTCCTGGTGGTCGTCCTCTACCTGATCATCGGAGCCACGGTGTTCAAGGCATTGGAGCAGCCTC
AGGAGATTTCCCAGAGGACCACCATTGTGATCCAGAAGCAGACCTTCATAGCCCAGCATGCCTGCGTCAA
CTCCACCGAGCTGGACGAACTCATCCAGCAAATAGTGGCAGCAATAAACGCAGGAATTATCCCCTTAGGA
AACAGCTCCAATCAAGTTAGTCACTGGGACCTCGGATGCTCTTTCTTCTTTGCTGGTACTGTTATCACAA
CCATAGGATTTGGAAACATCTCCCCACGAACTGAAGGTGGAAAAATATTCTGCATCATCTATGCCTTGCT
GGGAATTCCCCTCTTTGGCTTTCTACTGGCTGGGGTTGGTGATCAGCTAGGAACTATATTTGGAAAAGGA
ATTGCCAAAGTGGAAGACACATTTATTAAGTGGAATGTTAGTCAGACGAAGATTCGTATCATCTCCACCA
TCATCTTCATCCTGTTTGGCTGTGTCCTCTTTGTGGCTCTCCCTGCGGTCATATTCAAGCACATAGAAGG
CTGGAGCGCCCTGGACGCTATCTATTTTGTGGTTATCACTCTGACGACCATTGGATTTGGAGACTACGTG
GCAGGTGGATCAGACATTGAATATCTGGACTTCTACAAGCCTGTGGTGTGGTTCTGGATCCTCGTTGGGC
TGGCCTACTTTTTCGCTGTTCTGAGCATGATTGGGGACTGGCTACGGGTGATCTCTAAGAAGACGAAGGA
AGAGGTGGGAGAGTTCAGAGCGCATGCCGCTGAGTGGACAGCCAATGTCACGGCCGAGTTCAAGGAAACG
AGGAGGCGGCTGAGCGTGGAGATCTACGACAAGTTCCAGCGTGCCACATCCGTGAAGCGGAAGCTCTCCG
CAGAGCTGGCGGGCAACCACAACCAGGAACTGACTCCGTGTCGTCGCACCCTGTCTGTGAACCACCTGAC
CAGCGAGAGGGAAGTCCTGCCTCCCTTGCTGAAGGCTGAGAGCATCTATCTGAACGGTCTGACACCACAC
TGTGCTGGTGAGGACATAGCTGTCATTGAGAACATGAAGTGACTCGAGCTCAAGCTTCGAATTCTGCAGT
CGACGGTACCGCGGGCCCGGGATCCGCCCCTCTCCCTCCCCCCCCCCTAACGTTACTGGCCGAAGCCGCT
TGGAATAAGGCCGGTGTGCGTTTGTCTATATGTTATTTTCCACCATATTGCCGTCTTTTGGCAATGTGAG
GGCCCGGAAACCTGGCCCTGTCTTCTTGACGAGCATTCCTAGGGGTCTTTCCCCTCTCGCCAAAGGAATG
CAAGGTCTGTTGAATGTCGTGAAGGAAGCAGTTCCTCTGGAAGCTTCTTGAAGACAAACAACGTCTGTAG
CGACCCTTTGCAGGCAGCGGAACCCCCCACCTGGCGACAGGTGCCTCTGCGGCCAAAAGCCACGTGTATA
AGATACACCTGCAAAGGCGGCACAACCCCAGTGCCACGTTGTGAGTTGGATAGTTGTGGAAAGAGTCAAA
TGGCTCTCCTCAAGCGTATTCAACAAGGGGCTGAAGGATGCCCAGAAGGTACCCCATTGTATGGGATCTG
ATCTGGGGCCTCGGTACACATGCTTTACATGTGTTTAGTCGAGGTTAAAAAAACGTCTAGGCCCCCCGAA
CCACGGGGACGTGGTTTTCCTTTGAAAAACACGATGATAATATGGCCACAACCATGGTGAGCAAGGGCGA
GGAGCTGTTCACCGGGGTGGTGCCCATCCTGGTCGAGCTGGACGGCGACGTAAACGGCCACAAGTTCAGC
GTGTCCGGCGAGGGCGAGGGCGATGCCACCTACGGCAAGCTGACCCTGAAGTTCATCTGCACCACCGGCA
AGCTGCCCGTGCCCTGGCCCACCCTCGTGACCACCCTGACCTACGGCGTGCAGTGCTTCAGCCGCTACCC
CGACCACATGAAGCAGCACGACTTCTTCAAGTCCGCCATGCCCGAAGGCTACGTCCAGGAGCGCACCATC
TTCTTCAAGGACGACGGCAACTACAAGACCCGCGCCGAGGTGAAGTTCGAGGGCGACACCCTGGTGAACC
GCATCGAGCTGAAGGGCATCGACTTCAAGGAGGACGGCAACATCCTGGGGCACAAGCTGGAGTACAACTA
CAACAGCCACAACGTCTATATCATGGCCGACAAGCAGAAGAACGGCATCAAGGTGAACTTCAAGATCCGC
CACAACATCGAGGACGGCAGCGTGCAGCTCGCCGACCACTACCAGCAGAACACCCCCATCGGCGACGGCC
CCGTGCTGCTGCCCGACAACCACTACCTGAGCACCCAGTCCGCCCTGAGCAAAGACCCCAACGAGAAGCG
CGATCACATGGTCCTGCTGGAGTTCGTGACCGCCGCCGGGATCACTCTCGGCATGGACGAGCTGTACAAG
TAAAGCGGCCGCGACTCTAGATCATAATCAGCCATACCACATTTGTAGAGGTTTTACTTGCTTTAAAAAA
CCTCCCACACCTCCCCCTGAACCTGAAACATAAAATGAATGCAATTGTTGTTGTTAACTTGTTTATTGCA
GCTTATAATGGTTACAAATAAAGCAATAGCATCACAAATTTCACAAATAAAGCATTTTTTTCACTGCATT
CTAGTTGTGGTTTGTCCAAACTCATCAATGTATCTTAAGGCGTAAATTGTAAGCGTTAATATTTTGTTAA
AATTCGCGTTAAATTTTTGTTAAATCAGCTCATTTTTTAACCAATAGGCCGAAATCGGCAAAATCCCTTA
TAAATCAAAAGAATAGACCGAGATAGGGT
[37 nt withheld, positions 4300-4336]
AAAGAACGTGGACTCCAACGTCAAAGG
[49 nt withheld, positions 4364-4412]
T
[91 nt withheld, positions 4414-4504]
G
[124 nt withheld, positions 4506-4629]
CAGGTGGCACTTTTCGGGGAAATGTGCGCGGAACCCCTATTTGTTTATTTTTCTAAATACATTCAAATAT
GTATCCGCTCATGAGACAATAACCCTGATAAATGCTTCAATAATATTGAAAAAGGAAGAGTCCTGAGGCG
GAAAGAACCAGCTGTGGAATGTGTGTCAGTTAGGGTGTGGAAAGTCCCCAGGCTCCCCAGCAGGCAGAAG
TATGCAAAGCATGCATCTCAATTAGTCAGCAACCAGGTGTGGAAAGTCCCCAGGCTCCCCAGCAGGCAGA
AGTATGCAAAGCATGCATCTCAATTAGTCAGCAACCATAGTCCCGCCCCTAACTCCGCCCATCCCGCCCC
TAACTCCGCCCAGTTCCGCCCATTCTCCGCCCCATGGCTGACTAATTTTTTTTATTTATGCAGAGGCCGA
GGCCGCCTCGGCCTCTGAGCTATTCCAGAAGTAGTGAGGAGGCTTTTTTGGAGGCCTAGGCTTTTGCAAA
GATCGATCAAGAGACAGGATGAGGATCGTTTCGCATGATTGAACAAGATGGATTGCACGCAGGTTCTCCG
GCCGCTTGGGTGGAGAGGCTATTCGGCTATGACTGGGCACAACAGACAATCGGCTGCTCTGATGCCGCCG
TGTTCCGGCTGTCAGCGCAGGGGCGCCCGGTTCTTTTTGTCAAGACCGACCTGTCCGGTGCCCTGAATGA
ACTGCAAGACGAGGCAGCGCGGCTATCGTGGCTGGCCACGACGGGCGTTCCTTGCGCAGCTGTGCTCGAC
GTTGTCACTGAAGCGGGAAGGGACTGGCTGCTATTGGGCGAAGTGCCGGGGCAGGATCTCCTGTCATCTC
ACCTTGCTCCTGCCGAGAAAGTATCCATCATGGCTGATGCAATGCGGCGGCTGCATACGCTTGATCCGGC
TACCTGCCCATTCGACCACCAAGCGAAACATCGCATCGAGCGAGCACGTACTCGGATGGAAGCCGGTCTT
GTCGATCAGGATGATCTGGACGAAGAGCATCAGGGGCTCGCGCCAGCCGAACTGTTCGCCAGGCTCAAGG
CGAGCATGCCCGACGGCGAGGATCTCGTCGTGACCCATGGCGATGCCTGCTTGCCGAATATCATGGTGGA
AAATGGCCGCTTTTCTGGATTCATCGACTGTGGCCGGCTGGGTGTGGCGGACCGCTATCAGGACATAGCG
TTGGCTACCCGTGATATTGCTGAAGAGCTTGGCGGCGAATGGGCTGACCGCTTCCTCGTGCTTTACGGTA
TCGCCGCTCCCGATTCGCAGCGCATCGCCTTCTATCGCCTTCTTGACGAGTTCTTCTGAGCGGGACTCTG
GGGTTCGAAATGACCGACCAAGCGACGCCCAACCTGCCATCACGAGATTTCGATTCCACCGCCGCCTTCT
ATGAAAGGTTGGGCTTCGGAATCGTTTTCCGGGACGCCGGCTGGATGATCCTCCAGCGCGGGGATCTCAT
GCTGGAGTTCTTCGCCCACCCTAGGGGGAGGCTAACTGAAACACGGAAGGAGACAATACCGGAAGGAACC
CGCGCTATGACGGCAATAAAAAGACAGAATAAAACGCACGGTGTTGGGTCGTTTGTTCATAAACGCGGGG
TTCGGTCCCAGGGCTGGCACTCTGTCGATACCCCACCGAGACCCCATTGGGGCCAATACGCCCGCGTTTC
TTCCTTTTCCCCACCCCACCCCCCAAGTTCGGGTGAAGGCCCAGGGCTCGCAGCCAACGTCGGGGCGGCA
GGCCCTGCCATAGCCTCAGGTTACTCATATATACTTTAGATTGATTTAAAACTTCATTTTTAATTTAAAA
GGATCTAGGTGAAGATCCTTTTTGATAATCTCATGACCAAAATCCCTTAACGTGAGTTTTCGTTCCACTG
AGCGTCAGACCCCGTAGAAAAGATCAAAGGATCTTC
